>Addgene plasmid #124496 | mAC-POLR2A donor (Hygro) | addgene full sequence | sequence record 243723 | Addgene NGS Result
CTAAATTGTAAGCGTTAATATTTTGTTAAAATTCGCGTTAAATTTTTGTTAAATCAGCTCATTTTTTAAC
CAATAGGCCGAAATCGGCAAAATCCCTTATAAATCAAAAGAATAGACCGAGATAGGGT
[37 nt withheld, positions 129-165]
AAAGAACGTGGACTCCAACGTCAAAGG
[49 nt withheld, positions 193-241]
T
[91 nt withheld, positions 243-333]
G
[124 nt withheld, positions 335-458]
CCCATTCGCCATTCAGGCTGCGCAACTGTTGGGAAGGGCGATCGGTGCGGGCCTCTTCGCTATTACGCCA
GCTGGCGAAAGGGGGATGTGCTGCAAGGCGATTAAGTTGGGTAACGCCAGGGTTTTCCCAGTCACGACGT
TGTAAAACGACGGCCAGTGAGCGCGCGTAATACGACTCACTATAGGGCGAATTGGAGCTCCACCGCGGTG
GCGGCCGCTCTAGAACTAGTGGATCCCCCGGGCTGCAGGAATTCGATTTTACCCACGACTCTGGCTCGCA
CCCCTTGCGGGCCTGCGCAGGCGGCCCCGTAGCGCAAGGGAGGGCGGGAAAGGAAGGGGCGGGGACGCGA
GGGCGAATCTATAAGAAGCGTCGTTCAGCGAGTTCGCTGCTCAGAAGCGCCGAGAGCGCGGCCGGGACGG
TTGGAGAAGAAGGCGGCTCCCGGAAGGGGGAGAGACAAACTGCCGTAACCTCTGCCGTTCAGGAACCCGG
TTACTTATTTATTCGTTACCCTTTTTCTTCTTCCTCCCCCAAAAACCTTTTCCTTTTCCCTTCTTTTTTT
TTCCTTTTTGGGAGCTGAAAAATTTCCGGTAAGGGAAAGAAGGGCTCCTTTCGCTCCTTATTTCCCCGCC
TCTTTCCCTCCCCCACCTTCCCCTCCTCCGGCTTTTTCCTCCCAACTCGGGGAGGTCCTTCCCGGTGGCC
GCCCTGACGAGGTCTGAGCACCTAGGCGGAGGCGGCGCAGGCTTTTTGTAGTGAGGTTTGCGCCTGCGCA
GCGCGCCTGCCTCCGCCATCGCCACCATGAAAAAGCCTGAACTCACCGCGACGTCTGTCGAGAAGTTTCT
GATCGAAAAGTTCGACAGCGTCTCCGACCTGATGCAGCTCTCGGAGGGCGAAGAATCTCGTGCTTTCAGC
TTCGATGTAGGAGGGCGTGGATATGTCCTGCGGGTAAATAGCTGCGCCGATGGTTTCTACAAAGATCGTT
ATGTTTATCGGCACTTTGCATCGGCCGCGCTCCCGATTCCGGAAGTGCTTGACATTGGGGAATTCAGCGA
GAGCCTGACCTATTGCATCTCCCGCCGTGCACAGGGTGTCACGTTGCAAGACCTGCCTGAAACCGAACTG
CCCGCTGTTCTGCAGCCGGTCGCGGAGGCCATGGATGCGATCGCTGCGGCCGATCTTAGCCAGACGAGCG
GGTTCGGCCCATTCGGACCGCAAGGAATCGGTCAATACACTACATGGCGTGATTTCATATGCGCGATTGC
TGATCCCCATGTGTATCACTGGCAAACTGTGATGGACGACACCGTCAGTGCGTCCGTCGCGCAGGCTCTC
GATGAGCTGATGCTTTGGGCCGAGGACTGCCCCGAAGTCCGGCACCTCGTGCACGCGGATTTCGGCTCCA
ACAATGTCCTGACGGACAATGGCCGCATAACAGCGGTCATTGACTGGAGCGAGGCGATGTTCGGGGATTC
CCAATACGAGGTCGCCAACATCTTCTTCTGGAGGCCGTGGTTGGCTTGTATGGAGCAGCAGACGCGCTAC
TTCGAGCGGAGGCATCCGGAGCTTGCAGGATCGCCGCGGCTCCGGGCGTATATGCTCCGCATTGGTCTTG
ACCAACTCTATCAGAGCTTGGTTGACGGCAATTTCGATGATGCAGCTTGGGCGCAGGGTCGATGCGACGC
AATCGTCCGATCCGGAGCCGGGACTGTCGGGCGTACACAAATCGCCCGCAGAAGCGCGGCCGTCTGGACC
GATGGCTGTGTAGAAGTACTCGCCGATAGTGGAAACCGACGCCCCAGCACTCGTCCGAGGGCAAAGGAAT
CAGGAAGCGGAGCTACTAACTTCAGCCTGCTGAAGCAGGCTGGAGACGTGGAGGAGAACCCTGGACCTAG
ATCTAAGGAGAAGAGTGCTTGTCCTAAAGATCCAGCCAAACCTCCGGCCAAGGCACAAGTTGTGGGATGG
CCACCGGTGAGATCATACCGGAAGAACGTGATGGTTTCCTGCCAAAAATCAAGCGGTGGCCCGGAGGCGG
CGGCGTTCGTGAAGGTATCAATGGACGGAGCACCGTACTTGAGGAAAATCGATTTGAGGATGTATAAAGC
TAGCATGGTGAGCAAGGGCGAGGAGCTGTTCACCGGGGTGGTGCCCATCCTGGTCGAGCTGGACGGCGAC
GTAAACGGCCACAAGTTCAGCGTCCGCGGCGAGGGCGAGGGCGATGCCACCAACGGCAAGCTGACCCTGA
AGTTCATCTGCACCACCGGCAAGCTGCCCGTGCCCTGGCCCACCCTCGTGACCACCTTCGGCTACGGCGT
GGCCTGCTTCAGCCGCTACCCCGACCACATGAAGCAGCACGACTTCTTCAAGTCCGCCATGCCCGAAGGC
TACGTCCAGGAGCGCACCATCTCTTTCAAGGACGACGGTACCTACAAGACCCGCGCCGAGGTGAAGTTCG
AGGGCGACACCCTGGTGAACCGCATCGAGCTGAAGGGCATCGACTTCAAGGAGGACGGCAACATCCTGGG
GCACAAGCTGGAGTACAACTTCAACAGCCACAACGTCTATATCACGGCCGACAAGCAGAAGAACGGCATC
AAGGCTAACTTCAAGATCCGCCACAACGTTGAGGACGGCAGCGTGCAGCTCGCCGACCACTACCAGCAGA
ACACCCCCATCGGCGACGGCCCCGTGCTGCTGCCCGACAACCACTACCTGAGCCATCAGTCCAAGCTGAG
CAAAGACCCCAACGAGAAGCGCGATCACATGGTCCTGCTGGAGTTCGTGACCGCCGCCGGGATTACACAT
GGCATGGACGAGCTGTACAAGGGCGCTGGTGCAGGCGCCGGATCCATGCACGGGGGTGGCCCCCCCTCGG
GGGACAGCGCATGCCCGCTGCGCACCATCAAGAGAGTCCAGTTCGGAGTCCTGAGTCCGGATGAACTGGT
AAGCGGCTCTGTCCTCCCCTTCCCCCCTCCTCCCCTGGCGGGCGGGGCCGGACGGGGGCTGCGGAAACTT
GGCGCTTTCTCGCTGCTTATGGGTGACGGGCCAGGAGCATGGCTCAGCAGCGCCAAGGCCGTGTAGGCGC
CAGTCTCGGGCCTCCCAGAGTTATATTTTGCAAAGAGTTGAGCAGGCGTAGCGCTTTGTCCGAGATGGGG
GGCTGGCTGGAGGGTGAGAAGGAGGGAGAGAAGGATGACTGATTTCACACTCCAGAGTTACCGACGTTAA
AGGCGATCCGACGAATCCTAGGGAGTCTTTACAAGTTTGGTTAAGAAGCCAAACCCGGGTAGCTTCCTCC
TCTTCTGTAATACAAATGTTAACTGAGCACCTGCTCTGTTGAAGACACAGGAGACTCGGGTTACAGAGGT
GAACACGACAGACCAGGACCCTACCTTCAAGAGCACTGTCTGTGGGAAAGGGCAAGCAGTAAACATGAAT
CAAGCTTATCGATACCGTCGACCTCGAGGGGGGGCCCGGTACCCAGCTTTTGTTCCCTTTAGTGAGGGTT
AATTGCGCGCTTGGCGTAATCATGGTCATAGCTGTTTCCTGTGTGAAATTGTTATCCGCTCACAATTCCA
CACAACATACGAGCCGGGAGCATAAAGTGTAAAGCCTGGGGTGCCTAATGAGTGAGCTAACTCACATTAA
TTGCGTTGCGCTCACTGCCCGCTTTCCAGTCGGGAAACCTGTCGTGCCAGCTGCATTAATGAATCGGCCA
ACGCGCGGGGAGAGGCGGTTTGCGTATTGGGCGCTCTTCCGCTTCCTCGCTCACTGACTCGCTGCGCTCG
GTCGTTCGGCTGCGGCGAGCGGTATCAGCTCACTCAAAGGCGGTAATACGGTTATCCACAGAATCAGGGG
ATAACGCAGGAAAGAACATGTGAGCAAAAGGCCAGCAAAAGGCCAGGAACCGTAAAAAGGCCGCGTTGCT
GGCGTTTTTCCATAGGCTCCGCCCCCCTGACGAGCATCACAAAAATCGACGCTCAAGTCAGAGGTGGCGA
AACCCGACAGGACTATAAAGATACCAGGCGTTTCCCCCTGGAAGCTCCCTCGTGCGCTCTCCTGTTCCGA
CCCTGCCGCTTACCGGATACCTGTCCGCCTTTCTCCCTTCGGGAAGCGTGGCGCTTTCTCATAGCTCACG
CTGTAGGTATCTCAGTTCGGTGTAGGTCGTTCGCTCCAAGCTGGGCTGTGTGCACGAACCCCCCGTTCAG
CCCGACCGCTGCGCCTTATCCGGTAACTATCGTCTTGAGTCCAACCCGGTAAGACACGACTTATCGCCAC
TGGCAGCAGCCACTGGTAACAGGATTAGCAGAGCGAGGTATGTAGGCGGTGCTACAGAGTTCTTGAAGTG
GTGGCCTAACTACGGCTACACTAGAAGAACAGTATTTGGTATCTGCGCTCTGCTGAAGCCAGTTACCTTC
GGAAAAAGAGTTGGTAGCTCTTGATCCGGCAAACAAACCACCGCTGGTAGCGGTGGTTTTTTTGTTTGCA
AGCAGCAGATTACGCGCAGAAAAAAAGGATCTCAAGAAGATCCTTTGATCTTTTCTACGGGGTCTGACGC
TCAGTGGAACGAAAACTCACGTTAAGGGATTTTGGTCATGAGATTATCAAAAAGGATCTTCACCTAGATC
CTTTTAAATTAAAAATGAAGTTTTAAATCAATCTAAAGTATATATGAGTAAACTTGGTCTGACAGTTACC
AATGCTTAATCAGTGAGGCACCTATCTCAGCGATCTGTCTATTTCGTTCATCCATAGTTGCCTGACTCCC
CGTCGTGTAGATAACTACGATACGGGAGGGCTTACCATCTGGCCCCAGTGCTGCAATGATACCGCGAGAC
CCACGCTCACCGGCTCCAGATTTATCAGCAATAAACCAGCCAGCCGGAAGGGCCGAGCGCAGAAGTGGTC
CTGCAACTTTATCCGCCTCCATCCAGTCTATTAATTGTTGCCGGGAAGCTAGAGTAAGTAGTTCGCCAGT
TAATAGTTTGCGCAACGTTGTTGCCATTGCTACAGGCATCGTGGTGTCACGCTCGTCGTTTGGTATGGCT
TCATTCAGCTCCGGTTCCCAACGATCAAGGCGAGTTACATGATCCCCCATGTTGTGCAAAAAAGCGGTTA
GCTCCTTCGGTCCTCCGATCGTTGTCAGAAGTAAGTTGGCCGCAGTGTTATCACTCATGGTTATGGCAGC
ACTGCATAATTCTCTTACTGTCATGCCATCCGTAAGATGCTTTTCTGTGACTGGTGAGTACTCAACCAAG
TCATTCTGAGAATAGTGTATGCGGCGACCGAGTTGCTCTTGCCCGGCGTCAATACGGGATAATACCGCGC
CACATAGCAGAACTTTAAAAGTGCTCATCATTGGAAAACGTTCTTCGGGGCGAAAACTCTCAAGGATCTT
ACCGCTGTTGAGATCCAGTTCGATGTAACCCACTCGTGCACCCAACTGATCTTCAGCATCTTTTACTTTC
ACCAGCGTTTCTGGGTGAGCAAAAACAGGAAGGCAAAATGCCGCAAAAAAGGGAATAAGGGCGACACGGA
AATGTTGAATACTCATACTCTTCCTTTTTCAATATTATTGAAGCATTTATCAGGGTTATTGTCTCATGAG
CGGATACATATTTGAATGTATTTAGAAAAATAAACAAATAGGGGTTCCGCGCACATTTCCCCGAAAAGTG
CCAC
Features (pLannotate 1.2.2; 16 found; start..end, strand, type, name):
     30..458     -  rep_origin     f1 ori (sequence partly withheld): f1 bacteriophage origin of replication; arrow indicates direction of (+) strand synthesis
    463..618     -  CDS            lacZα (fragment): LacZα fragment of β-galactosidase; lacZ fragment
    626..644     +  promoter       T7 promoter: promoter for bacteriophage T7 RNA polymerase
    653..715     +  misc_feature   MCS (fragment): pBluescript multiple cloning site
   1255..2277    +  CDS            hph: KHYB_ECOLX - Experimental evidence at protein level: Swiss-Prot protein existence level 1. The aminoglycoside phosphotransferases achieve inactivation of their antibiotic substrates by phosphorylation. Only phosphorylates hygromycin and closely related compounds such as demethyl analogs and destomycin. From Escherichia coli.
   2353..2556    +  CDS            mini-AID: minimal degron from the auxin-responsive IAA17 protein of Arabidopsis thaliana (Kubota et al., 2013) acts as an auxin-inducible degron (AID) in the presence of TIR1
   2563..3279    +  CDS            Clover: Clover is a basic (constitutively fluorescent) green/yellow fluorescent protein published in 2012, derived from Aequorea victoria. It is reported to be a rapidly-maturing weak dimer with high acid sensitivity.
   3887..3931    +  misc_feature   MCS (fragment): pBluescript multiple cloning site
   3944..3962    -  promoter       T3 promoter: promoter for bacteriophage T3 RNA polymerase
   4007..4023    -  protein_bind   lac operator: The lac repressor binds to the lac operator to inhibit transcription in E. coli. This inhibition can be relieved by adding lactose or isopropyl-β-D-thiogalactopyranoside (IPTG). lac repressor encoded by lacI
   4031..4061    -  promoter       lac promoter: promoter for the E. coli lac operon
   4076..4097    -  protein_bind   CAP binding site: CAP binding activates transcription in the presence of cAMP. E. coli catabolite activator protein
   4110..4202    -  CDS            lacI (fragment): lac repressor; lacI; The lac repressor binds to the lac operator to inhibit transcription in E. coli. This inhibition can be relieved by adding lactose or isopropyl-β-D-thiogalactopyranoside (IPTG).
   4385..4973    -  rep_origin     ori: high-copy-number ColE1/pMB1/pBR322/pUC origin of replication
   5144..6004    -  CDS            AmpR: β-lactamase; bla; confers resistance to ampicillin, carbenicillin, and related antibiotics
   6005..6109    -  promoter       AmpR promoter: bla
