[The description below was written by a language model from this plasmid's Addgene catalogue record and pLannotate feature annotations shown in this document.]
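Description:
mAC-POLR2A donor (Hygro) is a 6,132 bp homology-directed repair donor plasmid built on pBluescript II KS(+). It is used with CRISPR-based genome editing to tag the N-terminus of the endogenous human POLR2A gene, which encodes RPB1, the largest subunit of RNA polymerase II. The backbone carries a high-copy ColE1/pUC origin and an ampicillin resistance gene (AmpR) with its own promoter for propagation in E. coli. It also retains the usual pBluescript elements: an f1 origin, lacZα and lac regulatory fragments, and T7 and T3 promoters flanking the remnants of the multiple cloning site.

The insert sits between the two cloning-site fragments. It consists of a hygromycin phosphotransferase gene (hph), a P2A self-cleaving peptide (named in the catalogue entry but not annotated in the feature table), the mini-AID degron derived from Arabidopsis IAA17, and the green fluorescent protein mClover. The unannotated stretches on either side of this cassette are consistent in position with the POLR2A homology arms listed in the record, although the feature table does not mark them. No mammalian promoter is annotated upstream of hph. This fits a design in which the cassette is expressed from the endogenous POLR2A promoter after correct integration, with P2A separating the hygromycin marker from the mAID-mClover-RPB1 fusion, but the record does not state this explicitly.

Correctly targeted cells can be selected with hygromycin. In cells that also express the auxin receptor TIR1, the tagged polymerase subunit can be visualised by fluorescence and rapidly degraded on auxin addition. The guide RNA and Cas9 needed for targeting are not part of this plasmid.
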