Addgene plasmid #124496: mAC-POLR2A donor (Hygro)
Purpose: A donor plasmid for tagging the N-terminus of human POLR2A with mAID-mClover
Depositing lab: Masato Kanemaki. Depositing organization: National Institute of Genetics. Publication: Single nucleosome imaging reveals loose genome chromatin networks via active RNA polymerase II. Nagashima R, Hibino K, Ashwin SS, Babokhov M, Fujishiro S, Imai R, Nozaki T, Tamura S, Tani T, Kimura H, Shribak M, Kanemaki MT, Sasai M, Maeshima K. J Cell Biol. 2019 Mar 1. pii: jcb.201811090. doi: 10.1083/jcb.201811090. PubMed 30824489.
Backbone
  Vector backbone: pBluescripII KS(+)
  Total vector size (bp): 6132
  Vector type: CRISPR
  Selectable markers: Hygromycin
Growth in bacteria
  Bacterial resistance: Ampicillin, 100 μg/mL
  Growth temperature: 37°C
  Growth strain: DH5alpha
  Copy number: High Copy
Gene/Insert
  Gene/Insert name: POLR2A homology arms and Hygro-P2A-mAID-mClover (alt name: RPB1; RPO2; POLR2; POLRA; RPBh1; RPOL2; RpIILS; hsRPB1; hRPB220)
  Species: H. sapiens (human)
  GenBank ID: MIM:180660
  Entrez Gene: POLR2A (a.k.a. NEDHIB, POLR2, POLRA, RPB1, RPBh1, RPO2, RPOL2, RpIILS, hRPB220, hsRPB1)
  Tag / fusion protein: mAID-mClover (N terminal on insert)
Terms and licenses: Academic/Nonprofit Terms; Industry Terms: Not Available to Industry
How to cite: mAC-POLR2A donor (Hygro) was a gift from Masato Kanemaki (Addgene plasmid # 124496 ; http://n2t.net/addgene:124496 ; RRID:Addgene_124496)
